Addgene plasmid #161345: pDONR221-SLC45A4_STOP
Purpose: Gateway entry clone with codon-optimized ORF sequence for subcloning into custom expression vectors. Contains a STOP codon at the end of the codon-optimized ORF sequence.
Depositing lab: RESOLUTE Consortium & Giulio Superti-Furga. Depositing organization: CeMM Research Center for Molecular Medicine. Publication: The RESOLUTE consortium: unlocking SLC transporters for drug discovery. Superti-Furga G, Lackner D, Wiedmer T, Ingles-Prieto A, Barbosa B, Girardi E, Goldmann U, Gurtl B, Klavins K, Klimek C, Lindinger S, Lineiro-Retes E, Muller AC, Onstein S, Redinger G, Reil D, Sedlyarov V, Wolf G, Crawford M, Everley R, ... Steppan CM. Nat Rev Drug Discov. 2020 Jul;19(7):429-430. doi: 10.1038/d41573-020-00056-6. PubMed 32265506.
Backbone
  Vector backbone: pDONR221
  Backbone manufacturer: ThermoFisher Scientific
  Backbone size w/o insert (bp): 2550
  Vector type: Mammalian Expression
Growth in bacteria
  Bacterial resistance: Kanamycin, 50 μg/mL
  Growth temperature: 37°C
  Growth strain: NEB Stable
  Copy number: High Copy
Gene/Insert
  Gene/Insert name: SLC45A4 (alt name: KIAA1126)
  Species: H. sapiens (human)
  Insert size (bp): 2307
  Entrez Gene: SLC45A4 (a.k.a. KIAA1126)
  Cloning method: Gateway Cloning
  Sequencing primers: 5′ M13-fwd; 3′ M13-rev
Terms and licenses: Academic/Nonprofit Terms; Industry Terms
Depositor comments: This plasmid contains a STOP codon at the end of the codon-optimized ORF. For the version of this plasmid that does not contain a STOP codon, please see Addgene plasmid 132179 For more information on the full Resolute plasmid collection, please see www.addgene.org/depositor-collections/re-solute/. Please provide your feedback on this plasmid to the RESOLUTE consortium by filling out their RESOLUTE repository feedback form: https://forms.office.com/Pages/ResponsePage.aspx?id=0e05yklzmkS7rjFGQL4N7z4feCLQvEJAmVcOCM_u885UN1JJRko0Ukg4TVQwNTZLOUxPQVJWT1NHUCQlQCN0PWcu
How to cite: pDONR221-SLC45A4_STOP was a gift from RESOLUTE Consortium & Giulio Superti-Furga (Addgene plasmid # 161345 ; http://n2t.net/addgene:161345 ; RRID:Addgene_161345)
