[The description below was written by a language model from this plasmid's Addgene catalogue record and pLannotate feature annotations shown in this document.]
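Description:
pDONR221-SLC45A4_STOP is a Gateway entry clone built on the pDONR221 backbone, carrying a codon-optimized open reading frame for human SLC45A4 (also known as KIAA1126), a member of the solute carrier family. The sequenced plasmid is about 4.9 kb and is maintained in E. coli at high copy through a ColE1/pUC-type origin, with selection by a kanamycin resistance gene (aminoglycoside phosphotransferase). Although the catalogue lists the vector type as mammalian expression, the feature table shows no eukaryotic promoter or polyadenylation signal upstream or downstream of the ORF, so the plasmid functions as a shuttle or donor clone rather than as an expression construct in its own right.

The roughly 2.3 kb SLC45A4 coding sequence sits between attL1 and attL2 sites, the recombination sequences recognised in the Gateway LR reaction. This arrangement lets the ORF be transferred directionally and in frame into any attR-containing destination vector, which then supplies the promoter, tags and selection marker. Because this version retains a stop codon at the end of the ORF, it suits native or N-terminally tagged expression and is not compatible with C-terminal fusions; the depositor notes that a companion clone without the stop codon exists for that purpose. Upstream of attL1 lie rrnB T1 and T2 transcription terminators, which insulate the insert from read-through transcription in bacteria, and a T7 promoter lies beyond attL2, pointing back toward the insert. Short lacI and lacZα fragments are backbone remnants, and M13 primer sites flank the cassette for sequence verification. The clone belongs to a large consortium collection of SLC transporter ORFs intended for subcloning into custom expression vectors for transporter research and drug discovery.
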