Features (pLannotate 1.2.2; 10 found; start..end, strand, type, name):
    121..213     +  CDS            lacI (fragment): lac repressor; lacI; The lac repressor binds to the lac operator to inhibit transcription in E. coli. This inhibition can be relieved by adding lactose or isopropyl-β-D-thiogalactopyranoside (IPTG).
    268..295     -  terminator     rrnB T2 terminator: transcription terminator T2 from the E. coli rrnB gene
    427..470     +  terminator     rrnB T1 terminator: Escherichia coli rrnB; transcription terminator T1 from the E. coli rrnB gene
    517..553     -  CDS            lacZα (fragment): LacZα fragment of β-galactosidase; lacZ fragment
    569..668     +  protein_bind   attL1: mutant version of attL; recombination site for the Gateway® LR reaction LR Clonase™
    674..2977    +  CDS            SLC45A4: S45A4_HUMAN - Also known as KIAA1126. Experimental evidence at protein level: Swiss-Prot protein existence level 1. From Homo sapiens (Human).
   2982..3081    -  protein_bind   attL2: mutant version of attL; recombination site for the Gateway® LR reaction LR Clonase™
   3099..3117    -  promoter       T7 promoter: promoter for bacteriophage T7 RNA polymerase
   3251..4060    +  CDS            KanR: aminoglycoside phosphotransferase; aph(3')-Ia; confers resistance to kanamycin in bacteria or G418 (Geneticin®) in eukaryotes
   4207..4795    +  rep_origin     ori: high-copy-number ColE1/pMB1/pBR322/pUC origin of replication
>Addgene plasmid #161345 | pDONR221-SLC45A4_STOP | addgene full sequence | sequence record 436371 | Addgene NGS Result
CTTTCCTGCGTTATCCCCTGATTCTGTGGATAACCGTATTACCGCCTTTGAGTGAGCTGATACCGCTCGC
CGCAGCCGAACGACCGAGCGCAGCGAGTCAGTGAGCGAGGAAGCGGAAGAGCGCCCAATACGCAAACCGC
CTCTCCCCGCGCGTTGGCCGATTCATTAATGCAGCTGGCACGACAGGTTTCCCGACTGGAAAGCGGGCAG
TGAGCGCAACGCAATTAATACGCGTACCGCTAGCCAGGAAGAGTTTGTAGAAACGCAAAAAGGCCATCCG
TCAGGATGGCCTTCTGCTTAGTTTGATGCCTGGCAGTTTATGGCGGGCGTCCTGCCCGCCACCCTCCGGG
CCGTTGCTTCACAACGTTCAAATCCGCTCCCGGCGGATTTGTCCTACTCAGGAGAGCGTTCACCGACAAA
CAACAGATAAAACGAAAGGCCCAGTCTTCCGACTGAGCCTTTCGTTTTATTTGATGCCTGGCAGTTCCCT
ACTCTCGCGTTAACGCTAGCATGGATGTTTTCCCAGTCACGACGTTGTAAAACGACGGCCAGTCTTAAGC
TCGGGCCCCAAATAATGATTTTATTTTGACTGATAGTGACCTGTTCGTTGCAACACATTGATGAGCAATG
CTTTTTTATAATGCCAACTTTGTACAAAAAAGCAGGCTCCACCATGAAGATGGCTCCCCAGAACGCTGAT
CCCGAGTCTATGCAGGTCCAGGAACTGTCCGTCCCACTGCCCGACCCCCAGAAAGCAGGAGGCGCCGAGG
CCGAGAACTGCGAGACCATCTCTGAGGGCTCCATCGACAGAATCCCCATGAGACTGTGGGTAATGCACGG
CGCCGTGATGTTCGGCCGCGAGTTTTGTTACGCCATGGAGACCGCCCTGGTGACCCCTATCCTGCTGCAG
ATCGGCCTGCCAGAGCAGTATTACTCCCTGACCTGGTTCCTGTCCCCAATCCTGGGCCTGATCTTCACAC
CCCTGATCGGCAGCGCCTCTGATAGGTGCACACTGTCTTGGGGCAGACGGAGACCTTTCATCCTGGCCCT
GTGCGTGGGCGTGCTGTTTGGCGTGGCCCTGTTTCTGAATGGCTCTGCCATCGGCCTGGCCCTGGGCGAC
GTGCCCAACAGACAGCCTATCGGCATCGTGCTGACAGTGCTGGGCGTGGTGGTGCTGGACTTTTCCGCCG
ATGCCACAGAGGGCCCAATCAGAGCCTACCTGCTGGACGTGGTGGATTCCGAGGAGCAGGACATGGCCCT
GAATATCCACGCCTTTAGCGCCGGCCTGGGCGGCGCCATCGGCTATGTGCTGGGCGGCCTGGATTGGACC
CAGACATTTCTGGGCTCTTGGTTTAGAACCCAGAATCAGGTGCTGTTCTTCTTCGCCGCCATCATCTTCA
CAGTGTCCGTGGCCCTGCACCTGTTTTCCATCGATGAGGAGCAGTATTCCCCTCAGCAGGAGAGATCTGC
CGAGGAGCCCGGCGCCCTGGATGGCGGCGAGCCCCACGGCGTGCCTGCCTTTCCTGACGAGGTGCAGAGC
GAGCACGAGCTGGCCCTGGACTATCCAGATGTGGACATCATGAGGTCCAAGTCCGATAGCGCCCTGCACG
TGCCCGATACAGCCCTGGATCTGGAGCCAGAGCTGCTGTTCCTGCACGATATCGAGCCATCTATCTTCCA
CGATGCCTCCTACCCCGCCACCCCAAGAAGCACCTCTCAGGAGCTGGCCAAGACCAAGCTGCCAAGGCTG
GCCACCTTTCTGAAGGAGGCCGCCAAGGAGGATGAGACACTGCTGGACAACCACCTGAACGAGGCCAAGG
TGCCAAACGGCAGCGGCTCTCCAACCAAGGATGCCCTGGGCGGCTATACCCGGGTGGATACCAAGCCATC
TGCCACATCTAGCTCCATGAGACGGAGAAGACACGCCTTCAGACGGCAGGCCTCCTCTACATTCAGCTAT
TACGGCAAGCTGGGCTCCCACTGCTATAGATACCGGAGAGCCAATGCCGTGGTGCTGATCAAGCCTTCCA
GGAGCATGTCCGACCTGTATGACATGCAGAAGAGACAGAGACAGCACAGGCACAGAAACCAGTCTGGCGC
CACCACATCCAGCGGCGACACCGAGAGCGAGGAGGGCGAGGGCGAGACAACCGTGAGACTGCTGTGGCTG
TCTATGCTGAAGATGCCAAGAGAGCTGATGAGGCTGTGCCTGTGCCACCTGCTGACCTGGTTTAGCGTGA
TCGCCGAGGCCGTGTTTTATACCGACTTTATGGGCCAGGTAATCTTCGAGGGCGATCCTAAGGCCCCAAG
CAATTCCACCGCCTGGCAGGCCTATAACGCCGGCGTGAAGATGGGCTGCTGGGGCCTGGTAATCTATGCC
GCCACAGGCGCCATCTGTTCCGCCCTGCTGCAGAAGTACCTGGACAATTATGATCTGAGCGTGAGAGTGA
TCTACGTGCTGGGCACACTGGGCTTTAGCGTGGGCACCGCCGTGATGGCCATGTTCCCCAACGTGTACGT
GGCCATGGTGACCATCAGCACAATGGGCATCGTGAGCATGTCCATCAGCTACTGCCCATATGCCCTGCTG
GGCCAGTATCACGACATCAAGCAGTATATCCACCACTCTCCCGGCAATAGCAAGCGGGGCTTTGGCATCG
ATTGCGCCATCCTGTCCTGTCAGGTGTACATCTCCCAGATCCTGGTGGCCTCCGCCCTGGGCGGCGTGGT
GGATGCCGTGGGCACCGTGAGAGTGATCCCTATGGTGGCCTCCGTGGGCTCTTTTCTGGGCTTCCTGACC
GCCACATTCCTGGTAATCTACCCTAATGTGAGCGAGGAGGCCAAGGAGGAGCAGAAGGGCCTGTCTTCCC
CTCTGGCCGGCGAGGGCAGGGCCGGCGGCAACTCTGAGAAGCCCACAGTGCTGAAACTGACAAGAAAGGA
AGGGCTGCAGGGACCCGTGGAAACAGAATCCGTCGTCTAAGACCCAGCTTTCTTGTACAAAGTTGGCATT
ATAAGAAAGCATTGCTTATCAATTTGTTGCAACGAACAGGTCACTATCAGTCAAAATAAAATCATTATTT
GCCATCCAGCTGATATCCCCTATAGTGAGTCGTATTACATGGTCATAGCTGTTTCCTGGCAGCTCTGGCC
CGTGTCTCAAAATCTCTGATGTTACATTGCACAAGATAAAAATATATCATCATGAACAATAAAACTGTCT
GCTTACATAAACAGTAATACAAGGGGTGTTATGAGCCATATTCAACGGGAAACGTCGAGGCCGCGATTAA
ATTCCAACATGGATGCTGATTTATATGGGTATAAATGGGCTCGCGATAATGTCGGGCAATCAGGTGCGAC
AATCTATCGCTTGTATGGGAAGCCCGATGCGCCAGAGTTGTTTCTGAAACATGGCAAAGGTAGCGTTGCC
AATGATGTTACAGATGAGATGGTCAGACTAAACTGGCTGACGGAATTTATGCCTCTTCCGACCATCAAGC
ATTTTATCCGTACTCCTGATGATGCATGGTTACTCACCACTGCGATCCCCGGAAAAACAGCATTCCAGGT
ATTAGAAGAATATCCTGATTCAGGTGAAAATATTGTTGATGCGCTGGCAGTGTTCCTGCGCCGGTTGCAT
TCGATTCCTGTTTGTAATTGTCCTTTTAACAGCGATCGCGTATTTCGTCTCGCTCAGGCGCAATCACGAA
TGAATAACGGTTTGGTTGATGCGAGTGATTTTGATGACGAGCGTAATGGCTGGCCTGTTGAACAAGTCTG
GAAAGAAATGCATAAACTTTTGCCATTCTCACCGGATTCAGTCGTCACTCATGGTGATTTCTCACTTGAT
AACCTTATTTTTGACGAGGGGAAATTAATAGGTTGTATTGATGTTGGACGAGTCGGAATCGCAGACCGAT
ACCAGGATCTTGCCATCCTATGGAACTGCCTCGGTGAGTTTTCTCCTTCATTACAGAAACGGCTTTTTCA
AAAATATGGTATTGATAATCCTGATATGAATAAATTGCAGTTTCATTTGATGCTCGATGAGTTTTTCTAA
TCAGAATTGGTTAATTGGTTGTAACACTGGCAGAGCATTACGCTGACTTGACGGGACGGCGCAAGCTCAT
GACCAAAATCCCTTAACGTGAGTTACGCGTCGTTCCACTGAGCGTCAGACCCCGTAGAAAAGATCAAAGG
ATCTTCTTGAGATCCTTTTTTTCTGCGCGTAATCTGCTGCTTGCAAACAAAAAAACCACCGCTACCAGCG
GTGGTTTGTTTGCCGGATCAAGAGCTACCAACTCTTTTTCCGAAGGTAACTGGCTTCAGCAGAGCGCAGA
TACCAAATACTGTTCTTCTAGTGTAGCCGTAGTTAGGCCACCACTTCAAGAACTCTGTAGCACCGCCTAC
ATACCTCGCTCTGCTAATCCTGTTACCAGTGGCTGCTGCCAGTGGCGATAAGTCGTGTCTTACCGGGTTG
GACTCAAGACGATAGTTACCGGATAAGGCGCAGCGGTCGGGCTGAACGGGGGGTTCGTGCACACAGCCCA
GCTTGGAGCGAACGACCTACACCGAACTGAGATACCTACAGCGTGAGCTATGAGAAAGCGCCACGCTTCC
CGAAGGGAGAAAGGCGGACAGGTATCCGGTAAGCGGCAGGGTCGGAACAGGAGAGCGCACGAGGGAGCTT
CCAGGGGGAAACGCCTGGTATCTTTATAGTCCTGTCGGGTTTCGCCACCTCTGACTTGAGCGTCGATTTT
TGTGATGCTCGTCAGGGGGGCGGAGCCTATGGAAAAACGCCAGCAACGCGGCCTTTTTACGGTTCCTGGC
CTTTTGCTGGCCTTTTGCTCACATGTT
