Features (pLannotate 1.2.2; 10 found; start..end, strand, type, name):
    121..213     +  CDS            lacI (fragment): lac repressor; lacI; The lac repressor binds to the lac operator to inhibit transcription in E. coli. This inhibition can be relieved by adding lactose or isopropyl-β-D-thiogalactopyranoside (IPTG).
    268..295     -  terminator     rrnB T2 terminator: transcription terminator T2 from the E. coli rrnB gene
    427..470     +  terminator     rrnB T1 terminator: Escherichia coli rrnB; transcription terminator T1 from the E. coli rrnB gene
    517..553     -  CDS            lacZα (fragment): LacZα fragment of β-galactosidase; lacZ fragment
    569..668     +  protein_bind   attL1: mutant version of attL; recombination site for the Gateway® LR reaction LR Clonase™
    674..2977    +  CDS            SLC45A4: S45A4_HUMAN - Also known as KIAA1126. Experimental evidence at protein level: Swiss-Prot protein existence level 1. From Homo sapiens (Human).
   2982..3081    -  protein_bind   attL2: mutant version of attL; recombination site for the Gateway® LR reaction LR Clonase™
   3099..3117    -  promoter       T7 promoter: promoter for bacteriophage T7 RNA polymerase
   3251..4060    +  CDS            KanR: aminoglycoside phosphotransferase; aph(3')-Ia; confers resistance to kanamycin in bacteria or G418 (Geneticin®) in eukaryotes
   4207..4795    +  rep_origin     ori: high-copy-number ColE1/pMB1/pBR322/pUC origin of replication
>Addgene plasmid #161345 | pDONR221-SLC45A4_STOP | analyzer sequence | sequence record 312624
CTTTCCTGCGTTATCCCCTGATTCTGTGGATAACCGTATTACCGCCTTTGAGTGAGCTGATACCGCTCGC
CGCAGCCGAACGACCGAGCGCAGCGAGTCAGTGAGCGAGGAAGCGGAAGAGCGCCCAATACGCAAACCGC
CTCTCCCCGCGCGTTGGCCGATTCATTAATGCAGCTGGCACGACAGGTTTCCCGACTGGAAAGCGGGCAG
TGAGCGCAACGCAATTAATACGCGTACCGCTAGCCAGGAAGAGTTTGTAGAAACGCAAAAAGGCCATCCG
TCAGGATGGCCTTCTGCTTAGTTTGATGCCTGGCAGTTTATGGCGGGCGTCCTGCCCGCCACCCTCCGGG
CCGTTGCTTCACAACGTTCAAATCCGCTCCCGGCGGATTTGTCCTACTCAGGAGAGCGTTCACCGACAAA
CAACAGATAAAACGAAAGGCCCAGTCTTCCGACTGAGCCTTTCGTTTTATTTGATGCCTGGCAGTTCCCT
ACTCTCGCGTTAACGCTAGCATGGATGTTTTCCCAGTCACGACGTTGTAAAACGACGGCCAGTCTTAAGC
TCGGGCCCCAAATAATGATTTTATTTTGACTGATAGTGACCTGTTCGTTGCAACACATTGATGAGCAATG
CTTTTTTATAATGCCAACTTTGTACAAAAAAGCAGGCTCCACCATGAAGATGGCTCCCCAGAACGCTGAT
CCCGAGTCTATGCAGGTCCAGGAACTGTCCGTCCCACTGCCCGACCCCCAGAAAGCAGGAGGCGCCGAGG
CCGAGAACTGCGAGACCATCTCTGAGGGCTCCATCGACAGAATCCCCATGAGACTGTGGGTAATGCACGG
CGCCGTGATGTTCGGCCGCGAGTTTTGTTACGCCATGGAGACCGCCCTGGTGACCCCTATCCTGCTGCAG
ATCGGCCTGCCAGAGCAGTATTACTCCCTGACCTGGTTCCTGTCCCCAATCCTGGGCCTGATCTTCACAC
CCCTGATCGGCAGCGCCTCTGATAGGTGCACACTGTCTTGGGGCAGACGGAGACCTTTCATCCTGGCCCT
GTGCGTGGGCGTGCTGTTTGGCGTGGCCCTGTTTCTGAATGGCTCTGCCATCGGCCTGGCCCTGGGCGAC
GTGCCCAACAGACAGCCTATCGGCATCGTGCTGACAGTGCTGGGCGTGGTGGTGCTGGACTTTTCCGCCG
ATGCCACAGAGGGCCCAATCAGAGCCTACCTGCTGGACGTGGTGGATTCCGAGGAGCAGGACATGGCCCT
GAATATCCACGCCTTTAGCGCCGGCCTGGGCGGCGCCATCGGCTATGTGCTGGGCGGCCTGGATTGGACC
CAGACATTTCTGGGCTCTTGGTTTAGAACCCAGAATCAGGTGCTGTTCTTCTTCGCCGCCATCATCTTCA
CAGTGTCCGTGGCCCTGCACCTGTTTTCCATCGATGAGGAGCAGTATTCCCCTCAGCAGGAGAGATCTGC
CGAGGAGCCCGGCGCCCTGGATGGCGGCGAGCCCCACGGCGTGCCTGCCTTTCCTGACGAGGTGCAGAGC
GAGCACGAGCTGGCCCTGGACTATCCAGATGTGGACATCATGAGGTCCAAGTCCGATAGCGCCCTGCACG
TGCCCGATACAGCCCTGGATCTGGAGCCAGAGCTGCTGTTCCTGCACGATATCGAGCCATCTATCTTCCA
CGATGCCTCCTACCCCGCCACCCCAAGAAGCACCTCTCAGGAGCTGGCCAAGACCAAGCTGCCAAGGCTG
GCCACCTTTCTGAAGGAGGCCGCCAAGGAGGATGAGACACTGCTGGACAACCACCTGAACGAGGCCAAGG
TGCCAAACGGCAGCGGCTCTCCAACCAAGGATGCCCTGGGCGGCTATACCCGGGTGGATACCAAGCCATC
TGCCACATCTAGCTCCATGAGACGGAGAAGACACGCCTTCAGACGGCAGGCCTCCTCTACATTCAGCTAT
TACGGCAAGCTGGGCTCCCACTGCTATAGATACCGGAGAGCCAATGCCGTGGTGCTGATCAAGCCTTCCA
GGAGCATGTCCGACCTGTATGACATGCAGAAGAGACAGAGACAGCACAGGCACAGAAACCAGTCTGGCGC
CACCACATCCAGCGGCGACACCGAGAGCGAGGAGGGCGAGGGCGAGACAACCGTGAGACTGCTGTGGCTG
TCTATGCTGAAGATGCCAAGAGAGCTGATGAGGCTGTGCCTGTGCCACCTGCTGACCTGGTTTAGCGTGA
TCGCCGAGGCCGTGTTTTATACCGACTTTATGGGCCAGGTAATCTTCGAGGGCGATCCTAAGGCCCCAAG
CAATTCCACCGCCTGGCAGGCCTATAACGCCGGCGTGAAGATGGGCTGCTGGGGCCTGGTAATCTATGCC
GCCACAGGCGCCATCTGTTCCGCCCTGCTGCAGAAGTACCTGGACAATTATGATCTGAGCGTGAGAGTGA
TCTACGTGCTGGGCACACTGGGCTTTAGCGTGGGCACCGCCGTGATGGCCATGTTCCCCAACGTGTACGT
GGCCATGGTGACCATCAGCACAATGGGCATCGTGAGCATGTCCATCAGCTACTGCCCATATGCCCTGCTG
GGCCAGTATCACGACATCAAGCAGTATATCCACCACTCTCCCGGCAATAGCAAGCGGGGCTTTGGCATCG
ATTGCGCCATCCTGTCCTGTCAGGTGTACATCTCCCAGATCCTGGTGGCCTCCGCCCTGGGCGGCGTGGT
GGATGCCGTGGGCACCGTGAGAGTGATCCCTATGGTGGCCTCCGTGGGCTCTTTTCTGGGCTTCCTGACC
GCCACATTCCTGGTAATCTACCCTAATGTGAGCGAGGAGGCCAAGGAGGAGCAGAAGGGCCTGTCTTCCC
CTCTGGCCGGCGAGGGCAGGGCCGGCGGCAACTCTGAGAAGCCCACAGTGCTGAAACTGACAAGAAAGGA
AGGGCTGCAGGGACCCGTGGAAACAGAATCCGTCGTCTAAGACCCAGCTTTCTTGTACAAAGTTGGCATT
ATAAGAAAGCATTGCTTATCAATTTGTTGCAACGAACAGGTCACTATCAGTCAAAATAAAATCATTATTT
GCCATCCAGCTGATATCCCCTATAGTGAGTCGTATTACATGGTCATAGCTGTTTCCTGGCAGCTCTGGCC
CGTGTCTCAAAATCTCTGATGTTACATTGCACAAGATAAAATAATATCATCATGAACAATAAAACTGTCT
GCTTACATAAACAGTAATACAAGGGGTGTTATGAGCCATATTCAACGGGAAACGTCGAGGCCGCGATTAA
ATTCCAACATGGATGCTGATTTATATGGGTATAAATGGGCTCGCGATAATGTCGGGCAATCAGGTGCGAC
AATCTATCGCTTGTATGGGAAGCCCGATGCGCCAGAGTTGTTTCTGAAACATGGCAAAGGTAGCGTTGCC
AATGATGTTACAGATGAGATGGTCAGACTAAACTGGCTGACGGAATTTATGCCTCTTCCGACCATCAAGC
ATTTTATCCGTACTCCTGATGATGCATGGTTACTCACCACTGCGATCCCCGGAAAAACAGCATTCCAGGT
ATTAGAAGAATATCCTGATTCAGGTGAAAATATTGTTGATGCGCTGGCAGTGTTCCTGCGCCGGTTGCAT
TCGATTCCTGTTTGTAATTGTCCTTTTAACAGCGATCGCGTATTTCGTCTCGCTCAGGCGCAATCACGAA
TGAATAACGGTTTGGTTGATGCGAGTGATTTTGATGACGAGCGTAATGGCTGGCCTGTTGAACAAGTCTG
GAAAGAAATGCATAAACTTTTGCCATTCTCACCGGATTCAGTCGTCACTCATGGTGATTTCTCACTTGAT
AACCTTATTTTTGACGAGGGGAAATTAATAGGTTGTATTGATGTTGGACGAGTCGGAATCGCAGACCGAT
ACCAGGATCTTGCCATCCTATGGAACTGCCTCGGTGAGTTTTCTCCTTCATTACAGAAACGGCTTTTTCA
AAAATATGGTATTGATAATCCTGATATGAATAAATTGCAGTTTCATTTGATGCTCGATGAGTTTTTCTAA
TCAGAATTGGTTAATTGGTTGTAACACTGGCAGAGCATTACGCTGACTTGACGGGACGGCGCAAGCTCAT
GACCAAAATCCCTTAACGTGAGTTACGCGTCGTTCCACTGAGCGTCAGACCCCGTAGAAAAGATCAAAGG
ATCTTCTTGAGATCCTTTTTTTCTGCGCGTAATCTGCTGCTTGCAAACAAAAAAACCACCGCTACCAGCG
GTGGTTTGTTTGCCGGATCAAGAGCTACCAACTCTTTTTCCGAAGGTAACTGGCTTCAGCAGAGCGCAGA
TACCAAATACTGTTCTTCTAGTGTAGCCGTAGTTAGGCCACCACTTCAAGAACTCTGTAGCACCGCCTAC
ATACCTCGCTCTGCTAATCCTGTTACCAGTGGCTGCTGCCAGTGGCGATAAGTCGTGTCTTACCGGGTTG
GACTCAAGACGATAGTTACCGGATAAGGCGCAGCGGTCGGGCTGAACGGGGGGTTCGTGCACACAGCCCA
GCTTGGAGCGAACGACCTACACCGAACTGAGATACCTACAGCGTGAGCTATGAGAAAGCGCCACGCTTCC
CGAAGGGAGAAAGGCGGACAGGTATCCGGTAAGCGGCAGGGTCGGAACAGGAGAGCGCACGAGGGAGCTT
CCAGGGGGAAACGCCTGGTATCTTTATAGTCCTGTCGGGTTTCGCCACCTCTGACTTGAGCGTCGATTTT
TGTGATGCTCGTCAGGGGGGCGGAGCCTATGGAAAAACGCCAGCAACGCGGCCTTTTTACGGTTCCTGGC
CTTTTGCTGGCCTTTTGCTCACATGTT
