>Addgene plasmid #161345 | pDONR221-SLC45A4_STOP | depositor partial sequence | sequence record 312625 | Codon-optimized ORF of SLC45A4
ATGAAGATGGCTCCCCAGAACGCTGATCCCGAGTCTATGCAGGTCCAGGAACTGTCCGTCCCACTGCCCG
ACCCCCAGAAAGCAGGAGGCGCCGAGGCCGAGAACTGCGAGACCATCTCTGAGGGCTCCATCGACAGAAT
CCCCATGAGACTGTGGGTAATGCACGGCGCCGTGATGTTCGGCCGCGAGTTTTGTTACGCCATGGAGACC
GCCCTGGTGACCCCTATCCTGCTGCAGATCGGCCTGCCAGAGCAGTATTACTCCCTGACCTGGTTCCTGT
CCCCAATCCTGGGCCTGATCTTCACACCCCTGATCGGCAGCGCCTCTGATAGGTGCACACTGTCTTGGGG
CAGACGGAGACCTTTCATCCTGGCCCTGTGCGTGGGCGTGCTGTTTGGCGTGGCCCTGTTTCTGAATGGC
TCTGCCATCGGCCTGGCCCTGGGCGACGTGCCCAACAGACAGCCTATCGGCATCGTGCTGACAGTGCTGG
GCGTGGTGGTGCTGGACTTTTCCGCCGATGCCACAGAGGGCCCAATCAGAGCCTACCTGCTGGACGTGGT
GGATTCCGAGGAGCAGGACATGGCCCTGAATATCCACGCCTTTAGCGCCGGCCTGGGCGGCGCCATCGGC
TATGTGCTGGGCGGCCTGGATTGGACCCAGACATTTCTGGGCTCTTGGTTTAGAACCCAGAATCAGGTGC
TGTTCTTCTTCGCCGCCATCATCTTCACAGTGTCCGTGGCCCTGCACCTGTTTTCCATCGATGAGGAGCA
GTATTCCCCTCAGCAGGAGAGATCTGCCGAGGAGCCCGGCGCCCTGGATGGCGGCGAGCCCCACGGCGTG
CCTGCCTTTCCTGACGAGGTGCAGAGCGAGCACGAGCTGGCCCTGGACTATCCAGATGTGGACATCATGA
GGTCCAAGTCCGATAGCGCCCTGCACGTGCCCGATACAGCCCTGGATCTGGAGCCAGAGCTGCTGTTCCT
GCACGATATCGAGCCATCTATCTTCCACGATGCCTCCTACCCCGCCACCCCAAGAAGCACCTCTCAGGAG
CTGGCCAAGACCAAGCTGCCAAGGCTGGCCACCTTTCTGAAGGAGGCCGCCAAGGAGGATGAGACACTGC
TGGACAACCACCTGAACGAGGCCAAGGTGCCAAACGGCAGCGGCTCTCCAACCAAGGATGCCCTGGGCGG
CTATACCCGGGTGGATACCAAGCCATCTGCCACATCTAGCTCCATGAGACGGAGAAGACACGCCTTCAGA
CGGCAGGCCTCCTCTACATTCAGCTATTACGGCAAGCTGGGCTCCCACTGCTATAGATACCGGAGAGCCA
ATGCCGTGGTGCTGATCAAGCCTTCCAGGAGCATGTCCGACCTGTATGACATGCAGAAGAGACAGAGACA
GCACAGGCACAGAAACCAGTCTGGCGCCACCACATCCAGCGGCGACACCGAGAGCGAGGAGGGCGAGGGC
GAGACAACCGTGAGACTGCTGTGGCTGTCTATGCTGAAGATGCCAAGAGAGCTGATGAGGCTGTGCCTGT
GCCACCTGCTGACCTGGTTTAGCGTGATCGCCGAGGCCGTGTTTTATACCGACTTTATGGGCCAGGTAAT
CTTCGAGGGCGATCCTAAGGCCCCAAGCAATTCCACCGCCTGGCAGGCCTATAACGCCGGCGTGAAGATG
GGCTGCTGGGGCCTGGTAATCTATGCCGCCACAGGCGCCATCTGTTCCGCCCTGCTGCAGAAGTACCTGG
ACAATTATGATCTGAGCGTGAGAGTGATCTACGTGCTGGGCACACTGGGCTTTAGCGTGGGCACCGCCGT
GATGGCCATGTTCCCCAACGTGTACGTGGCCATGGTGACCATCAGCACAATGGGCATCGTGAGCATGTCC
ATCAGCTACTGCCCATATGCCCTGCTGGGCCAGTATCACGACATCAAGCAGTATATCCACCACTCTCCCG
GCAATAGCAAGCGGGGCTTTGGCATCGATTGCGCCATCCTGTCCTGTCAGGTGTACATCTCCCAGATCCT
GGTGGCCTCCGCCCTGGGCGGCGTGGTGGATGCCGTGGGCACCGTGAGAGTGATCCCTATGGTGGCCTCC
GTGGGCTCTTTTCTGGGCTTCCTGACCGCCACATTCCTGGTAATCTACCCTAATGTGAGCGAGGAGGCCA
AGGAGGAGCAGAAGGGCCTGTCTTCCCCTCTGGCCGGCGAGGGCAGGGCCGGCGGCAACTCTGAGAAGCC
CACAGTGCTGAAACTGACAAGAAAGGAAGGGCTGCAGGGACCCGTGGAAACAGAATCCGTCGTCTAA
